Addgene plasmid #152411: pGBW-m4134349
Purpose: Mammalian expression plasmid for SARS-CoV-2 3'-to-5' exonuclease
Depositing lab: Ginkgo Bioworks & Benjie Chen. Depositing organization: Ginkgo Bioworks.
Backbone
  Vector backbone: pTwist_CMV_6
  Backbone size w/o insert (bp): 4180
  Vector type: Mammalian Expression
Growth in bacteria
  Bacterial resistance: Ampicillin, 100 μg/mL
  Growth temperature: 37°C
  Growth strain: DH5alpha
  Copy number: High Copy
Gene/Insert
  Gene/Insert name: SARS-CoV-2 3'-to-5' exonuclease
  Species: Severe acute respiratory syndrome coronavirus 2
  Insert size (bp): 1574
  Mutation: wt
  Entrez Gene: ORF1ab (a.k.a. GU280_gp01)
  Promoter: CMV
  Tag / fusion protein: Cleavable TEV;S-tag (C terminal on backbone)
  Cloning method: Unknown
Resource information
  A portion of this plasmid was derived from a plasmid made by: GinkgoBioworks
Depositor comments: NCBI reference sequence: YP_009725309.1
How to cite: pGBW-m4134349 was a gift from Ginkgo Bioworks & Benjie Chen (Addgene plasmid # 152411 ; http://n2t.net/addgene:152411 ; RRID:Addgene_152411)
