[The description below was written by a language model from this plasmid's Addgene catalogue record and pLannotate feature annotations shown in this document.]
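Description:
pGBW-m4134349 is a mammalian expression plasmid built on the pTwist_CMV_6 backbone that carries the wild-type SARS-CoV-2 3'-to-5' exonuclease. This is a mature cleavage product of the ORF1ab replicase polyprotein, commonly known as nsp14. The full deposited sequence is 5,832 nt, comprising a backbone of about 4.2 kb and an insert of about 1.6 kb. The plasmid is propagated in E. coli at high copy from a ColE1/pUC-type origin and selected with ampicillin through the AmpR β-lactamase gene.

The coding region is annotated as a fragment of the SARS-CoV-2 replicase polyprotein and spans the numbering origin of the circular map. The functional text attached to that automated annotation describes the 2'-O-methyltransferase. That wording is generic to the polyprotein database entry, and the catalogue identifies the insert as the exonuclease. Expression is driven by CMV immediate-early elements upstream: the CMV enhancer followed by promoter sequence that the annotation software matches to a truncated CMV form. Transcripts are terminated by an SV40 polyadenylation signal downstream.

According to the catalogue, the backbone supplies a C-terminal S-tag preceded by a TEV protease cleavage site, which would allow detection or affinity capture and subsequent tag removal. These small elements are not individually annotated in the feature table. The expression cassette and the bacterial maintenance region are flanked by 5' and 3' β-globin insulator fragments, T7 and rrnG terminators, and a synthetic poly(A) signal. These presumably limit transcriptional read-through between modules.

The construct is suited to transient expression of the tagged viral exonuclease in mammalian cells. Likely applications include localisation, interaction or biochemical studies.
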