Features (pLannotate 1.2.2; 16 found; start..end, strand, type, name):
   1701..1822    -  polyA_signal   SV40 poly(A) signal: SV40 polyadenylation signal
   1845..1914    -  CDS            large T antigen (fragment): large T antigen from SV40 (simian virus 40)
   1937..1983    +  terminator     T7 terminator: transcription terminator for bacteriophage T7 RNA polymerase
   2013..2149    +  terminator     rrnG terminator: transcription terminator from the E. coli ribosomal RNA rrnG operon (Albrechtsen et al., 1991)
   2194..2265    +  misc_feature   3' β-globin insulator: insulator downstream of the human β-globin locus (Farrell et al., 2002)
   2491..3079    -  rep_origin     ori: high-copy-number ColE1/pMB1/pBR322/pUC origin of replication
   3251..3315    -  CDS            bla(M) (fragment): β-lactamase lacking the signal sequence; bla(M); allows cytosolic expression of β-lactamase
   3825..4685    +  CDS            AmpR: β-lactamase; bla; confers resistance to ampicillin, carbenicillin, and related antibiotics
   4698..4834    +  terminator     rrnG terminator: transcription terminator from the E. coli ribosomal RNA rrnG operon (Albrechtsen et al., 1991)
   4986..5057    +  misc_feature   5' β-globin insulator: insulator upstream of the human β-globin locus (Farrell et al., 2002)
   5062..5108    -  terminator     T7 terminator: transcription terminator for bacteriophage T7 RNA polymerase
   5126..5174    -  polyA_signal   poly(A) signal: synthetic polyadenylation signal
   5255..5558    +  enhancer       CMV enhancer: human cytomegalovirus immediate early enhancer
   5631..5648    -  promoter       CMV promoter (fragment): human cytomegalovirus (CMV) immediate early promoter
   5711..5762    +  promoter       CMVd2 promoter: truncated human cytomegalovirus (CMV) immediate early promoter that yields moderately reduced expression relative to the full-length promoter
   5831..1591    +  CDS            rep (fragment) (across the origin): R1AB_SARS2 - Experimental evidence at protein level: Swiss-Prot protein existence level 1. [2'-O-methyltransferase]: Methyltransferase that mediates mRNA cap 2'-O-ribose methylation to the 5'-cap structure of viral mRNAs. N7-methyl guanosine cap is a prerequisite for binding of nsp16. Therefore plays an essential role in viral mRNAs cap methylation which is essential to evade immune system. From Severe acute respiratory syndrome coronavirus 2 (2019-nCoV) (SARS-CoV-2).
>Addgene plasmid #152411 | pGBW-m4134349 | depositor full sequence | sequence record 295423 | Full Sequence
CACCATGGAAAATGTAACAGGACTCTTTAAAGATTGTAGTAAGGTAATCACTGGGTTACATCCTACACAG
GCACCTACACACCTCAGTGTTGACACTAAATTCAAAACTGAAGGTTTATGTGTTGACATACCTGGCATAC
CTAAGGACATGACCTATAGAAGACTCATCTCTATGATGGGTTTTAAAATGAATTATCAAGTTAATGGTTA
CCCTAACATGTTTATCACCCGCGAAGAAGCTATAAGACATGTACGTGCATGGATTGGCTTCGATGTCGAG
GGGTGTCATGCTACTAGAGAAGCTGTTGGTACCAATTTACCTTTACAGCTAGGTTTTTCTACAGGTGTTA
ACCTAGTTGCTGTACCTACAGGTTATGTTGATACACCTAATAATACAGATTTTTCCAGAGTTAGTGCTAA
ACCACCGCCTGGAGATCAATTTAAACACCTCATACCACTTATGTACAAAGGACTTCCTTGGAATGTAGTG
CGTATAAAGATTGTACAAATGTTAAGTGACACACTTAAAAATCTCTCTGACAGAGTCGTATTTGTCTTAT
GGGCACATGGCTTTGAGTTGACATCTATGAAGTATTTTGTGAAAATAGGACCTGAGCGCACCTGTTGTCT
ATGTGATAGACGTGCCACATGCTTTTCCACTGCTTCAGACACTTATGCCTGTTGGCATCATTCTATTGGA
TTTGATTACGTCTATAATCCGTTTATGATTGATGTTCAACAATGGGGTTTTACAGGTAACCTACAAAGCA
ACCATGATCTGTATTGTCAAGTCCATGGTAATGCACATGTAGCTAGTTGTGATGCAATCATGACTAGGTG
TCTAGCTGTCCACGAGTGCTTTGTTAAGCGTGTTGACTGGACTATTGAATATCCTATAATTGGTGATGAA
CTGAAGATTAATGCGGCTTGTAGAAAGGTTCAACACATGGTTGTTAAAGCTGCATTATTAGCAGACAAAT
TCCCAGTTCTTCACGACATTGGTAACCCTAAAGCTATTAAGTGTGTACCTCAAGCTGATGTAGAATGGAA
GTTCTATGATGCACAGCCTTGTAGTGACAAAGCTTATAAAATAGAAGAATTATTCTATTCTTATGCCACA
CATTCTGACAAATTCACAGATGGTGTATGCCTATTTTGGAATTGCAATGTCGATAGATATCCTGCTAATT
CCATTGTTTGTAGATTTGACACTAGAGTGCTATCTAACCTTAACTTGCCTGGTTGTGATGGTGGCAGTTT
GTATGTAAATAAACATGCATTCCACACACCAGCTTTTGATAAAAGTGCTTTTGTTAATTTAAAACAATTA
CCATTTTTCTATTACTCTGACAGTCCATGTGAGTCTCATGGAAAACAAGTAGTGTCAGATATAGATTATG
TACCACTAAAGTCTGCTACGTGTATAACACGTTGCAATTTAGGTGGTGCTGTCTGTAGACATCATGCTAA
TGAGTACAGATTGTATCTCGATGCTTATAACATGATGATCTCAGCTGGCTTTAGCTTGTGGGTTTACAAA
CAATTTGATACTTATAACCTCTGGAACACTTTTACAAGACTTGAAAACCTTTACTTTCAGTCGAAAGAAA
CCGCGGCAGCTAAGTTCGAGAGGCAGCACATGGACAGTTAAGCTAGCTTGACTGACTGAGATACAGCGTA
CCTTCAGCTCACAGACATGATAAGATACATTGATGAGTTTGGACAAACCACAACTAGAATGCAGTGAAAA
AAATGCTTTATTTGTGAAATTTGTGATGCTATTGCTTTATTTGTAACCATTATAAGCTGCAATAAACAAG
TTAACAACAACAATTGCATTCATTTTATGTTTCAGGTTCAGGGGGAGGTGTGGGAGGTTTTTTAAAGCAA
GTAAAACCTCTACAAATGTGGTATTGGCCCATCTCTATCGGTATCGTAGCATAACCCCTTGGGGCCTCTA
AACGGGTCTTGAGGGGTTTTTTGTGCCCCTCGGGCCGGATTGCTATCTACCGGCATTGGCGCAGAAAAAA
ATGCCTGATGCGACGCTGCGCGTCTTATACTCCCACATATGCCAGATTCAGCAACGGATACGGCTTCCCC
AACTTGCCCACTTCCATACGTGTCCTCCTTACCAGAAATTTATCCTTAAGGTCGTCAGCTATCCTGCAGG
CGATCTCTCGATTTCGATCAAGACATTCCTTTAATGGTCTTTTCTGGACACCACTAGGGGTCAGAAGTAG
TTCATCAAACTTTCTTCCCTCCCTAATCTCATTGGTTACCTTGGGCTATCGAAACTTAATTAACCAGTCA
AGTCAGCTACTTGGCGAGATCGACTTGTCTGGGTTTCGACTACGCTCAGAATTGCGTCAGTCAAGTTCGA
TCTGGTCCTTGCTATTGCACCCGTTCTCCGATTACGAGTTTCATTTAAATCATGTGAGCAAAAGGCCAGC
AAAAGGCCAGGAACCGTAAAAAGGCCGCGTTGCTGGCGTTTTTCCATAGGCTCCGCCCCCCTGACGAGCA
TCACAAAAATCGACGCTCAAGTCAGAGGTGGCGAAACCCGACAGGACTATAAAGATACCAGGCGTTTCCC
CCTGGAAGCTCCCTCGTGCGCTCTCCTGTTCCGACCCTGCCGCTTACCGGATACCTGTCCGCCTTTCTCC
CTTCGGGAAGCGTGGCGCTTTCTCATAGCTCACGCTGTAGGTATCTCAGTTCGGTGTAGGTCGTTCGCTC
CAAGCTGGGCTGTGTGCACGAACCCCCCGTTCAGCCCGACCGCTGCGCCTTATCCGGTAACTATCGTCTT
GAGTCCAACCCGGTAAGACACGACTTATCGCCACTGGCAGCAGCCACTGGTAACAGGATTAGCAGAGCGA
GGTATGTAGGCGGTGCTACAGAGTTCTTGAAGTGGTGGCCTAACTACGGCTACACTAGAAGAACAGTATT
TGGTATCTGCGCTCTGCTGAAGCCAGTTACCTTCGGAAAAAGAGTTGGTAGCTCTTGATCCGGCAAACAA
ACCACCGCTGGTAGCGGTGGTTTTTTTGTTTGCAAGCAGCAGATTACGCGCAGAAAAAAAGGATCTCAAG
AAGATCCTTTGATCTTTTCTACGGGGTCTGACGCTCAGTGGAACGAAAACTCACGTTAAGGGATTTTGGT
CATGAGATTATCAAAAAGGATCTTCACCTAGATCCTTTTAAATTAAAAATGAAGTTTTAAATCAATCTAA
AGTATATATGAGTAAACTTGGTCTGACAGTTACCAATGCTTAATCAGTGAGGCACCTATCTCAGCGATCT
GTCTATTTCGTTCATCCATAGTTGCATTTAAATTTCCGAACTCTCCAAGGCCCTCGTCGGAAAATCTTCA
AACCTTTCGTCCGATCCATCTTGCAGGCTACCTCTCGAACGAACTATCGCAAGTCTCTTGGCCGGCCTTG
CGCCTTGGCTATTGCTTGGCAGCGCCTATCGCCAGGTATTACTCCAATCCCGAATATCCGAGATCGGGAT
CACCCGAGAGAAGTTCAACCTACATCCTCAATCCCGATCTATCCGAGATCCGAGGAATATCGAAATCGGG
GCGCGCCTGGTGTACCGAGAACGATCCTCTCAGTGCGAGTCTCGACGATCCATATCGTTGCTTGGCAGTC
AGCCAGTCGGAATCCAGCTTGGGACCCAGGAAGTCCAATCGTCAGATATTGTACTCAAGCCTGGTCACGG
CAGCGTACCGATCTGTTTAAACCTAGATATTGATAGTCTGATCGGTCAACGTATAATCGAGTCCTAGCTT
TTGCAAACATCTATCAAGAGACAGGATCAGCAGGAGGCTTTCGCATGAGTATTCAACATTTCCGTGTCGC
CCTTATTCCCTTTTTTGCGGCATTTTGCCTTCCTGTTTTTGCTCACCCAGAAACGCTGGTGAAAGTAAAA
GATGCTGAAGATCAGTTGGGTGCGCGAGTGGGTTACATCGAACTGGATCTCAACAGCGGTAAGATCCTTG
AGAGTTTTCGCCCCGAAGAACGCTTTCCAATGATGAGCACTTTTAAAGTTCTGCTATGTGGCGCGGTATT
ATCCCGTATTGACGCCGGGCAAGAGCAACTCGGTCGCCGCATACACTATTCTCAGAATGACTTGGTTGAG
TATTCACCAGTCACAGAAAAGCATCTTACGGATGGCATGACAGTAAGAGAATTATGCAGTGCTGCCATAA
CCATGAGTGATAACACTGCGGCCAACTTACTTCTGACAACGATTGGAGGACCGAAGGAGCTAACCGCTTT
TTTGCACAACATGGGGGATCATGTAACTCGCCTTGATCGTTGGGAACCGGAGCTGAATGAAGCCATACCA
AACGACGAGCGTGACACCACGATGCCTGTAGCAATGGCAACAACCTTGCGTAAACTATTAACTGGCGAAC
TACTTACTCTAGCTTCCCGGCAACAGTTGATAGACTGGATGGAGGCGGATAAAGTTGCAGGACCACTTCT
GCGCTCGGCCCTTCCGGCTGGCTGGTTTATTGCTGATAAATCTGGAGCCGGTGAGCGTGGGTCTCGCGGT
ATCATTGCAGCACTGGGGCCAGATGGTAAGCCCTCCCGTATCGTAGTTATCTACACGACGGGGAGTCAGG
CAACTATGGATGAACGAAATAGACAGATCGCTGAGATAGGTGCCTCACTGATTAAGCATTGGTAACCGAT
TCTAGGTGCATTGGCGCAGAAAAAAATGCCTGATGCGACGCTGCGCGTCTTATACTCCCACATATGCCAG
ATTCAGCAACGGATACGGCTTCCCCAACTTGCCCACTTCCATACGTGTCCTCCTTACCAGAAATTTATCC
TTAAGATCCCGAATCGTTTAAACTCGACTCTGGCTCTATCGAATCTCCGTCGTTTCGAGCTTACGCGAAC
AGCCGTGGCGCTCATTTGCTCGTCGGGCATCGAATCTCGTCAGCTATCGTCAGCTTACCTTTTTGGCAGC
GATCGCGGCTCCCGACATCTTGGACCATTAGCTCCACAGGTATCTTCTTCCCTCTAGTGGTCATAACAGC
AGCTTCAGCTACCTCTCAATTCAAAAAACCCCTCAAGACCCGTTTAGAGGCCCCAAGGGGTTATGCTATC
AATCGTTGCGTTACACACACAAAAAACCAACACACATCCATCTTCGATGGATAGCGATTTTATTATCTAA
CTGCTGATCGAGTGTAGCCAGATCTAGTAATCAATTACGGGGTCATTAGTTCATAGCCCATATATGGAGT
TCCGCGTTACATAACTTACGGTAAATGGCCCGCCTGGCTGACCGCCCAACGACCCCCGCCCATTGACGTC
AATAATGACGTATGTTCCCATAGTAACGCCAATAGGGACTTTCCATTGACGTCAATGGGTGGAGTATTTA
CGGTAAACTGCCCACTTGGCAGTACATCAAGTGTATCATATGCCAAGTACGCCCCCTATTGACGTCAATG
ACGGTAAATGGCCCGCCTGGCATTATGCCCAGTACATGACCTTATGGGACTTTCCTACTTGGCAGTACAT
CTACGTATTAGTCATCGCTATTACCATGCTGATGCGGTTTTGGCAGTACATCAATGGGCGTGGATAGCGG
TTTGACTCACGGGGATTTCCAAGTCTCCACCCCATTGACGTCAATGGGAGTTTGTTTTGGCACCAAAATC
AACGGGACTTTCCAAAATGTCGTAACAACTCCGCCCCATTGACGCAAATGGGCGGTAGGCGTGTACGGTG
GGAGGTCTATATAAGCAGAGCTGGTTTAGTGAACCGTCAGATCAGATCTTTGTCGATCCTACCATCCACT
CGACACACCCGCCAGCGGCCGC
